Addgene plasmid #61784: psiCHECK-2-Skp2-3'UTR
Purpose: Luciferase reporter containing the 3'UTR of mouse Skp2
Depositing lab: Judy Lieberman. Depositing organization: Boston Children's Hospital. Publication: miR-200 promotes the mesenchymal to epithelial transition by suppressing multiple members of the Zeb2 and Snail1 transcriptional repressor complexes. Perdigao-Henriques R, Petrocca F, Altschuler G, Thomas MP, Le MT, Tan SM, Hide W, Lieberman J. Oncogene. 2015 Mar 23. doi: 10.1038/onc.2015.69. PubMed 25798844.
Backbone
  Vector backbone: psiCHECK-2
  Backbone size w/o insert (bp): 6273
  Vector type: Luciferase
Growth in bacteria
  Bacterial resistance: Ampicillin, 100 μg/mL
  Growth temperature: 37°C
  Growth strain: DH5alpha
  Copy number: High Copy
Gene/Insert
  Gene/Insert name: mouse Skp2 3'UTR
  Species: M. musculus (mouse)
  Insert size (bp): 4871
  Cloning method: Restriction Enzyme; 5′ cloning site XhoI (not destroyed); 3′ cloning site NotI (not destroyed)
  Sequencing primers: 5′ 5'-GTCCGCAACTACAACGCCTACCTT-3'
Terms and licenses: Academic/Nonprofit Terms; Industry Terms: Not Available to Industry
How to cite: psiCHECK-2-Skp2-3'UTR was a gift from Judy Lieberman (Addgene plasmid # 61784 ; http://n2t.net/addgene:61784 ; RRID:Addgene_61784)
