[The description below was written by a language model from this plasmid's Addgene catalogue record.]
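Description:
psiCHECK-2-Skp2-3'UTR is a luciferase reporter plasmid built on the psiCHECK-2 backbone (6273 bp without insert), a dual-luciferase vector designed for transfection into mammalian cells. It is propagated in E. coli as a high-copy plasmid under ampicillin selection. The record provides no feature table, so the promoters, polyadenylation signals and origin are not listed. As a general property of the psiCHECK-2 backbone, it carries a Renilla luciferase gene with a multiple cloning site immediately downstream of its stop codon. It also carries an independently transcribed firefly luciferase cassette that serves as an internal normalisation control.

The insert is the 3' untranslated region of mouse (M. musculus) Skp2, recorded as 4871 bp and cloned between XhoI and NotI sites, both of which are retained. In this backbone those sites lie downstream of the Renilla coding sequence, so the Skp2 3'UTR becomes part of the Renilla transcript. Any factor acting on the UTR to destabilise the mRNA or repress its translation, such as a microRNA binding its target sites, lowers the Renilla signal relative to firefly. Because both reporters sit on one plasmid, the Renilla-to-firefly ratio corrects for differences in transfection efficiency.

The stated purpose is simply a luciferase reporter containing the mouse Skp2 3'UTR. The associated publication concerns miR-200 suppression of components of the Zeb2 and Snail1 repressor complexes during the mesenchymal-to-epithelial transition. This suggests the construct was used to test whether Skp2 is a direct microRNA target, although the record does not describe specific binding sites or mutant control versions.
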