>Addgene plasmid #61784 | psiCHECK-2-Skp2-3'UTR | addgene partial sequence | sequence record 105697 | psiCHECK2-F 5'-GTCCGCAACTACAACGCCTACCTT-3'
ATCTGCCTAAGATGTTCATCGAGTCCGACCCTGGGTTCTTTTCCAACGCTATTGTCGAGGGAGCTAAGAA
GTTCCCTAACACCGAGTTCGTGAAGGTGAAGGGCCTCCACTTCAGCCAGGAGGACGCTCCAGATGAAATG
GGTAAGTACATCAAGAGCTTCGTGGAGCGCGTGCTGAAGAACGAGCAGTAATTCTAGGCGATCGCTCGAG
GTATGATTTACATTTACGCTGGTGAAAAAGCACAGGCCAAAACTCGGTAGTAAAATCCATCTTTAGATGG
ATGAATACATGTTCAAAGCATGAACATTGATATTGATGTGCCACAAAATGCCCAGGAAAGAATATCGAAA
TAGTTCACAGAATGTCCAGTAATCCTGAATCGACTAAGCTTATTAACTAACTAACAGCTACTGTCTTAGA
ATGCTATCCTAGTGTCTGTGAAGGAGGCTTTTTCCTCTGGGGCACCCACAGAGAGCACGGAAGGCATGCC
CAATGTGAGTGGGAAACATCTCCCATTCATTTTTAAAGCTCACAGGGAATTCCTGTAATCTAATGATGGG
CATCTCGGATCGTAAGAAGAGGTGAGAAGAACTGGTCTATGAGAGCCTGATGTTATCTGAAAAGAGGGCA
TCTTATGTAGGTCCATGAAAGTTAAGAATCTCATGCAGGCATTGCTTACTTCATTCCAAAGTCTTCCTTA
CACCAAATAAAAGTGTACAGCAGTTTCACTGCAAACCACTAGGGCTTAGAACCTTGCACTCTCCCGGGTA
TACTGCAGAAGAGTCATCTGGCTTAGAGGAGAGTATGGTACTATTTATCCTACTATCAGAATGCCAGTTT
TTAATTCTTCCTACCTAGAAATGGTGAATTTAAAAACAAATTATTTCTCAAATGAATGGATTAGATCAGT
TTCAGTAATAAATGATCTATAAAGAATTCGGTAAAATTGGGAAGTCTGGTAATTATGTGACTAAACCAAT
CATTTTAACTAGTCTCATGTGTGTTGGCTAGCTAGTGTCCTGTTTAGAAA
