>Addgene plasmid #61784 | psiCHECK-2-Skp2-3'UTR | addgene partial sequence | sequence record 105703 | psiCHECK2-R 5'-CGAGGTCCGAAGACTCATTT-3'
AACCAACACACAGATGTAATGAAAATAAAGATATTTTATTGCGGCCAGCGGCCGCTTGTTCTTATAAAAA
TGTATTTATTTTAAAATCAGTCTATAAAAGTAGAAATCACATACAAAAATACAGATTACTGCGACATGTA
TTACCGCGACATGTTGGCAAAAATAGCTCACAGCTGGACTTGCGTAAGGAAGAACAGGTACTGTATGTCT
GAGGGCATCTGGAGGCCAGAGCCCGCCATCAGCCCATCACTAATGTGTAAACAATAGTTTCAAGTAGTAG
TTAGCACTCTTTTAACTACTAGGGGATTGAAGCATGACCATTCTTGTGTGACACTTAAAATGTTCTTTAG
GTCTGAGCAGATGAAGGCACTTCATGTTGTTAACTAAAAGTTTTTGATGAAGTTAATAGAAATGGATTGT
AGCACGGAAATACTCTACAGAGGTAACTGCCTTAATTCTTTTTTTTCTTTTCATTTTTTAAGAAACACAA
TTTGATCCCTTTGCTTCTGTGTATCAAGTGCTAAAAAAACCATATGTTATCAAAAGGTTTAATGCCCCGT
GATTCTTAAACACTTAGGTGAAGTGCAAGCCGCGGCACCTGCTCTGAAGCTGCACATGCGCACGCTTCCC
GGGTCGGAAGCTGCACATGCGCACGCTTCCCGTGTAGATTGCCGATGGACAGAAATCAGTTCAACCTAAC
AATTTTAGGTCCAGTAACCTAACGGGCAGTTTCAAGCGATTACTGTTTAAGACCACTTAAAAGAATTTCA
AGTTCTTGATTTCAGAGTAATGTAAAAAATAACCGCAGTACTAAAGGAACGATCAGCACACCCGATCAGC
TCGGAATTCTATCCGACTTTTCAGAAGGCTGACTAGAATAATATCACATTCCTAAAACAAAGCAAGTAAG
TTTAAAAAGCTAAACAACCCACATATATTGTAACATACATTGATTATAAAGTTTAAAAAGCACACAAGTA
GATTTTCTCACCTAATTTAAGATTCTGGAAACATGGTAGAATTCCTAAAAACATTAAAGGATACTTCTTC
ATATTAACCTGCTTTTAGAGAACAGCCTTT
